>Addgene plasmid #204987 | pMB2-A-TelR | addgene full sequence | sequence record 404870 | Addgene NGS Result
GTTGGTGATGGAGCCGGGTGCAGAGCCATAAGGGATCGATCCCCCTCAAGTCAAAAGCCTCCGGTCGGAG
GCTTTTGACTTTCTGCTCGAGGAGCTAATTCCATTGAGTAAGTTTTTAAGCACATCAGCTTCAAAAGCGC
TCTGAAGTTCCTATACTTTCTAGAGAATAGGAACTTCGGAATAGGTACTTCAAGATCCCCAATTCGAGCT
CGGTACCCGGGGCGGCCGCTTCTAGAGGTCTCACTATATCTAGAGACGTCTAGACATATGCAATACGCAA
ACCGCCTCTCCCCGCGCGTTGGCCGATTCATTAATGCAGCTGGCACGACAGGTTTCCCGACTGGAAAGCG
GGCAGTGAGCGCAACGCAATTAATGTGAGTTAGCTCACTCATTAGGCACCCCAGGCTTTACACTTTATGC
TTCCGGCTCGTATGTTGTGTGGAATTGTGAGCGGATAACAATTTCACACATACTAGAGAAAGAGGAGAAA
TACTAGATGGCTTCCTCCGAAGACGTTATCAAAGAGTTCATGCGTTTCAAAGTTCGTATGGAAGGTTCCG
TTAACGGTCACGAGTTCGAAATCGAAGGTGAAGGTGAAGGTCGTCCGTACGAAGGTACCCAGACCGCTAA
ACTGAAAGTTACCAAAGGTGGTCCGCTGCCGTTCGCTTGGGACATCCTGTCCCCGCAGTTCCAGTACGGT
TCCAAAGCTTACGTTAAACACCCGGCTGACATCCCGGACTACCTGAAACTGTCCTTCCCGGAAGGTTTCA
AATGGGAACGTGTTATGAACTTCGAAGACGGTGGTGTTGTTACCGTTACCCAGGACTCCTCCCTGCAAGA
CGGTGAGTTCATCTACAAAGTTAAACTGCGTGGTACCAACTTCCCGTCCGACGGTCCGGTTATGCAGAAA
AAAACCATGGGTTGGGAAGCTTCCACCGAACGTATGTACCCGGAAGACGGTGCTCTGAAAGGTGAAATCA
AAATGCGTCTGAAACTGAAAGACGGTGGTCACTACGACGCTGAAGTTAAAACCACCTACATGGCTAAAAA
ACCGGTTCAGCTGCCGGGTGCTTACAAAACCGACATCAAACTGGACATCACCTCCCACAACGAAGACTAC
ACCATCGTTGAACAGTACGAACGTGCTGAAGGTCGTCACTCCACCGGTGCTTAATAACGCTGATAGTGCT
AGTGTAGATCGCTACTAGAGCCAGGCATCAAATAAAACGAAAGGCTCAGTCGAAAGACTGGGCCTTTCGT
TTTATCTGTTGTTTGTCGGTGAACGCTCTCTACTAGAGTCACACTGGCTCACCTTCGGGTGGGCCTTTCT
GCGTTTATAGCATGCCGTCTCATTAGGTACAGAGACCCTGCAGTTGCAAGACAATATCGACCGCTTGCAG
CTTGATAAAGTGATCAAAGAGGGACGAGCAGCTACAGCACTGCTAAGGGAGATCGGAGAGCCACTGCCGC
CACCAGTGAAAGTGAAAACAGGTTGGTTTAGTGCTGATTATTACGGCTTTGAGGACATGCTCACACGTTG
GGATAATGATCAATCTAGCCTTTCCATTTATCACAGAGAGATAAAAGAGGAGCAACAGGAACAGCAACGA
AAACAACAGCAGATAGAAAGAGAAACTAAACAAAAACAGGAAGATGACAAAAAGAAACGGCAGGACTATG
AAAGATATTTATCAAAATACGGCTATGTCAAAGATGCTGAGTATGACCATATCAGCGACCATGTTGCTTC
AGACATTTCCATGTTTACACGTCTTCAGGCGCAGGCATGGGCAAGTAACGATATGCAAGAGTACATAAGG
TGTTCAAAGCAAAAATACGAGCAGATCAGCGACAGAATAGCCTATGAGCGTGACTTGAAAAAAATCGGGC
AATTGAGCCGTATCCTGGATAAAGACAGACAGGCACTTGCTGATATTTTACCGCAGTTGATGCCTTACTA
TGAGCAGATGCAACAGGCTGTTAATAAACGGAAAATTTTACTTGAGAATGAGCGACAGCCATCATTTAAA
CCACGTTATGACCAAGAACAGCCTAAGCCGAAAAAAGACAATGACCTAACTTTTTAATGTGTTACAATAG
CATTCAAATGTAACACATTGGAGTGAAAAACATGACAGAAGCGACTTTTACCTTTCGGGTAGACCATGAC
CTAAAGCAAGAATTTTCAAGCCTTGCTAAGACTGTTGATCGGTCGGGGGCGCAGCTAATCCGTGACTTCA
TGCGTGACTTTGTTAAGAAGCAACAGGAAGCCGCAGACTATGACAAATGGTTCAAGCAGCAGGTACAGAT
CGGCTTAAATGAAGCCAATGCAGGCAAGTTGATTCCACATGAGGACGTAAAGGCAGAGTTTGCCGCTAGA
CGTGCTGCAACATTGGCGAAACTGGCAGCGAAGAATGAAGATTGAGTGGACTGAAACAGCTCGCCAAGAT
CGTAGAAATATCTATGATTATCTTGAAGAACGCAACCCTATAGCAGCTATTGAAATTGATGATTTAATTG
AAGAAAAGACAGATTTACTTGTTGATAATCGACTGATGGGGCGCACAGGCAGACAGAAAGATACTAGGGA
GTTAGTGATACATCCGCATTATGTGGTTGTATATGACATCACTGATATAATACGGATACTCAGAGTGCTA
CACACATCGCAGGAGTGGTCATGACTTACTCATGTACTTTGGATTATTTAGTGTTATAAAATCCTGATTT
ATAAATTTTTTTTGTTAAAAAAGATAAAAGCCCCTTGCAATTGCTTGGGGCTTTACCGTAATTTATGGGG
TACAGATCTTCGATACTGACATATCGGCAATCGAAAGCATTAAGGTTTGACGACCGCTAATGATTTCACC
ACAGGGGCTTAATGTACCTGTCTTAAATTCTAAGGTTTTAACTCGCTTTGTCAAGCATAGACCCCAAAAA
TTTAGCCAATGTCTGTAACTCAATCTGTCCATGTGTGGGTGATGAGGTACAGTGACGCTAGCACACATCG
GAAAAACGCTATTACTAGGGGAACTGAACAGAGTAGCGGACGCAATGAGTAGTCATTTAATTGGCGGTTA
TGAGCGTGTTCAGGCGGTGCTATCAATCGTAATCATAACAGTGGCAGCTTGATACAGTGATGTCATCCCT
GATGCGAAAGCGACCGACCGACGGTACATCGAATGGGAATACTTTAGGGTGATTTTTAAGAATCGCTCTA
GGGTGAGTATTTCCCATTCAGCTCTGCTCCCTCCCTCTGGTACTTTAATCAAAAGCACTACTAAACATAT
GTTTTTAAATAAAAAATATTGATATAGAGATAATATTAGTAAGAATAATTAAACAATTGAATATAGATAA
ATCATTGTTAAATAAAGATTAATTATTAAAATGAATGTATACTTATATATAAATCAATGATTTAAAATAT
TTGATAAAGAAAACTTTTCAAAAAAAATATAATTGAGATTGTGTCATTTCGGTCAATTCTTAATATGTTC
CACGCAAGTTTTAGCTATGGTGCTAAACAGAAATTTGCTGAAAAAGAACTTTTCACTGAACTGGTTAAAA
TGTAAGCAGCCTGAGAGCCGCCAAAAATTTTAAAAACAAACCGCCTTAATCATCTTCAAAAAATACCTCT
AAAACCTCACCATTTGCGTTTTAAGACCCATATTTCATCCTGCCCTTATGTTCCCATGCTGATAGCTATA
AAGTGTCTGTAATCGCTTCCTATGACGTTCTAGGCTGTTGATAACTTTTGGAACAACGCAAAATGTTAAA
ATCCGATCATTTTTTAACCTAGTTATTTTCGTTACAGGGTAACTTTGGTAGTATTATTTCAATATTTAGT
TGTTACAGGATAACAAAATATATGTTACAGGGTAATTAATTTAGCGTTACAGGATAACTATAGTTACAGG
GTAACGTTAAATAGTTATCCTGTAATTTAAAAATAGTTGCAGGATAGCATAAATTTTTACAAATAAATTT
TATAAAAAGTTATCCTGTAACTAAAAACAATGTTATCCTGTAACTATGATATACTATATGGGAGTTAAAG
ACATGAAAGACCCGAACGATCAGAAAACACAGGACATGCTAAAAGAGCCGCCAAAAACCAATGCCGAACG
ACAAAAAGCATATCGTGAAAAACGCAAAAGCCTTGATAGTCAACGTTTGGAGGTGTTTATAGATAAGGGT
GTGTCGGATATGCTTGCGGACATGGTGGGCGCAGCAGGGGAGAGCCAAAAAGCCATTTTGACCGCATTGA
TTGAGAAAGAGTATAAGCGGCTGTATGCAGTGAAAAATAGCAAGCTAAAAAAGTACATTGATTCAAAAAG
TAATGCAGATAAAAAAGAAACCCTCGATTTATGAGGGTTTTTTATAACTACTAATGCCTATGAAAATAAG
TGCTTATCATTTTCTCTAATGTACCCAATAAAATCGGGGTTTTGTTCCACAAGTTTCTTGATGTCATTAT
CATGTTTCTTCAGTAAGTAAGCCCCGATCAGGATCTTGCGTTTTGCATCGTCTGACCTTGCCTGTTTTTG
CTCTCGACCTTTCACCACAGCGTCAGCTAGATCCTTTCTTGCCTTTTCCTGACGTTCCAATTTTTCCTTT
TCTTCATCGAGCATTTGACCCAATTCCATAGCTGTTTTTTTGACCATTTTTAATGCCTGTGTCTCAACCT
ATTTTCCGAAGTATGAACCATCATCAATGTGAAAAGTGTTCTACTTCAAAAACTCGACTTACATCAAGAT
CCGAGCGCAGCGAGCAAAATCAAAAAACAAAGTCAAAGCCTTATTGCTCTTGCTTTTGCTTTTAGCCTCG
CAGAGTTCCCGAAGGGCGCACTTACGCAAAATTTTTGCTACGCCAAATTTTGCAAGTACGGTCAGGGAAA
CCCCGACACCCCAACCGCCCAAAACTTGGGGCGGCTGTTAATAAACAGGTGATGAAAATGGCAATTTACC
ATTGTGAAATGCAGAACATTTCGAGGTCAGATGGTCGCTCAATCGTGGCATGTGCAGCATACCGAGCAGG
CGAAAAATTGTACTGTGATACGTACGGAAAAGAGCAGGACTACACCAAAAAAACAGGCATTGAATACACC
CAAATTTTTGCCCCAACTGGGGCAAGTCCTGACATGTTAGATCGTCAAACCCTATGGAATCGGGTAGAGC
AATCCGAACTAAAAAAGAACGGTGACATCAAACAGGAGGCAAGATTAGCAAAGGAAGTAGAGATAGCATT
GCCGCATGAACTGGATAAGACACAGCGTCAGGCAACTTGTTAACTGCAGTCCGGCAAAAAAGGGCAAGGT
GTCACCACCCTGCCCTTTTTCTTTAAAACCGAAAAGATTACTTCGCGTTATGCAGGCTTCCTCGCTCACT
GACTCGCTGCGCTCGGTCGTTCGGCTGCGGCGAGCGGTATCAGCTCACTCAAAGGCGGTAATACGGTTAT
CCACAGAATCAGGGGATAACGCAGGAAAGAACATGTGAGCAAAAGGCCAGCAAAAGGCCAGGAACCGTAA
AAAGGCCGCGTTGCTGGCGTTTTTCCACAGGCTCCGCCCCCCTGACGAGCATCACAAAAATCGACGCTCA
AGTCAGAGGTGGCGAAACCCGACAGGACTATAAAGATACCAGGCGTTTCCCCCTGGAAGCTCCCTCGTGC
GCTCTCCTGTTCCGACCCTGCCGCTTACCGGATACCTGTCCGCCTTTCTCCCTTCGGGAAGCGTGGCGCT
TTCTCATAGCTCACGCTGTAGGTATCTCAGTTCGGTGTAGGTCGTTCGCTCCAAGCTGGGCTGTGTGCAC
GAACCCCCCGTTCAGCCCGACCGCTGCGCCTTATCCGGTAACTATCGTCTTGAGTCCAACCCGGTAAGAC
ACGACTTATCGCCACTGGCAGCAGCCACTGGTAACAGGATTAGCAGAGCGAGGTATGTAGGCGGTGCTAC
AGAGTTCTTGAAGTGGTGGCCTAACTACGGCTACACTAGAAGAACAGTATTTGGTATCTGCGCTCTGCTG
AAGCCAGTTACCTTCGGAAAAAGAGTTGGTAGCTCTTGATCCGGCAAACAAACCACCGCTGGTAGCGGTG
GTTTTTTTGTTTGCAAGCAGCAGATTACGCGCAGAAAAAAAGGATCTCAAGAAGATCCTTTGATCTTTTC
TACGGGGTCTGACGCTCAGTGGAACGAAAACTCACGTTAAGGGATTTTGGTCATGAGATTATCAAAAAGG
ATCTTCACCTAGATCCTTTTAAATTAAAAATGAAGTTTTAAATCAATCTAAAGTATATATGAGTAAACTT
GGTCTGACAGCTCGAGGCTTGGATTCTCACCAATAAAAAACGCCCGGCGGCAACCGAGCGTTCTGAACAA
ATCCAGATGGAGTTCTGAGGTCATTACTGGATCTATCAACAGGAGTCCAAGCGAGCTCGATATTCTCGAG
GATTTGTCCTACTCAGGAGAGCGTTCACCGACAAACAACAGATAAAACGAAAGGCCCAGTCTTTCGACTG
AGCCTTTCGTTTTATTTGATGCCGCCGGCGACGTCCTAAAACAATTCATCCAGTAAAATATAATATTTTA
TTTTCTCCCAATCAGGCTTGATCCCCAGTAAGTCAAAAAATAGCTCGACATACTGTTCTTCCCCGATATC
CTCCCTGATCGACCGGACGCAGAAGGCAATGTCATACCACTTGTCCGCCCTGCCGCTTCTCCCAAGATCA
ATAAAGCCACTTACTTTGCCATCTTTCACAAAGATGTTGCTGTCTCCCAGGTCGCCGTGGGAAAAGACAA
GTTCCTCTTCGGGCTTTTCCGTCTTTAAAAAATCATACAGCTCGCGCGGATCTTTAAATGGAGTGTCTTC
TTCCCAGTTTTCGCAATCCACATCGGCCAGATCGTTATTCAGTAAGTAATCCAATTCGGCTAAGCGGCTG
TCTAAGCTATTCGTATAGGGACAATCCGATATGTCGATGGAGTGAAAGAGCCTGATGCACTCCGCATACA
GCTCGATAATCTTTTCAGGGCTTTGTTCATCTTCATACTCTTCCGAGCAAAGGACGCCATCGGCCTCACT
CATGAGCAGATTGCTCCAGCCATCATGCCGTTCAAAGTGCAGGACCTTTGGAACAGGCAGCTTTCCTTCC
AGCCATAGCATCATGTCCTTTTCCCGTTCCACATCATAGGTGGTCCCTTTATACCGGCTGTCCGTCATTT
TTAAATATAGGTTTTCATTTTCTCCCACCAGCTTATATACCTTAGCAGGAGACATTCCTTCCGTATCTTT
TACGCAGCGGTATTTTTCGATCAGTTTTTTCAATTCCGGTGATATTCTCATTTTAGCCATTTATTATTTC
CTTCCTCTTTTCTACAGTATTTAAAGATTATATCACATTATCCATTAAAAATCAAACGGATCCCCAGCTT
CTCGAGAATATCAAATTACGCCCCGCCCTGCCACTCATCGCAGTACTGTTGTAATTCATTAAGCATTCTG
CCGACATGGAAGCCATCACAAACGGCATGATGAACCTGAATCGCCAGCGGCATCAGCACCTTGTCGCCTT
GCGTATAATATTTGCCCATGGTGAAAACGGGGGCGAAGAAGTTGTCCATATTGGCCACGTTTAAATCAAA
ACTGGTGAAACTCACCCAGGGATTGGCTGACACGAAAAACATATTCTCAATAAACCCTTTAGGGAAATAG
GCCAGGTTTTCACCGTAACACGCCACATCTTGCGAATATATGTGTAGAAACTGCCGGAAATCGTCGTGGT
ATTCACTCCAGAGCGATGAAAACGTTTCAGTTTGCTCATGGAAAACGGTGTAACAAGGGTGAACACTATC
CCATATCACCAGCTCACCGTCTTTCATTGCCATACGAAATTCCGGATGAGCATTCATCAGGCGGGCAAGA
ATGTGAATAAAGGCCGGATAAAACTTGTGCTTATTTTTCTTTACGGTCTTTAAAAAGGCCGTAATATCCA
GCTGAACGGTCTGGTTATAGGTACATTGAGCAACTGACTGAAATGCCTCAAAATGTTCTTTACGATGCCA
TTGGGATATATCAACGGTGGTATATCCAGTGATTTTTTTCTCCATTTTAGCTTCCTTAGCTCCTGAAAAT
CTCGATAACTCAAAAAATACGCCCGGTAGTGATCTTATTTCATTATGGTGAAAGTTGGAACCTCTTACGT
GCCCGATCAACTCGAGTGCCACCTGACGTCTAAGAAACCATTATTATCATGACATTAACCTATAAAAATA
GGCGTATCACGAGGCAGAATTTCAGATAAAAAAAATCCTTAGCTTTCGCTAAGGATGATTTCTGGAATTC
GCGGCCGCCCCGGGTACCGAGCTCGAATTAGCTTCAAAAGCGCTCTGAAGTTCCTATACTTTCTAGAGAA
TAGGAACTTCGGAATAGGAACTTCAAGATCCCCTGATTCCCTTTGTCAACAGCAATGGATATCAGCCGTT
GACTTAGTTGGTATTTCCGGAATATCATGCTGGGTTCCGAATAATTTTGTTTAACTTTAAGAAGGAGATA
TACCATGGAAGAACAAGCGTGAACATGGCGCGATTGAAGGGGGAGGTTTTGCCCGCCCTCTTCGCGTCGC
CGGCGACGATTGGCGAGTACGGGGCCGGCATCGACGGGGCGGATTCCCTCAACGAGCTGTCGAATCTGAT
GGAGCACGGCGCAGTTGCCGCGCTGGCCGACAAAATCAGCCAGATCGTGGCGAAGCTGGTCGACGCGGAC
CCCCGCAAGATCGCGGAAAAGCCTACCTGGTTCGAGAAGATGCTTGGCCGTGAGGTTGAACGCCAGGTGA
GGTATCAGGTCGCCCGCAAGACGCTCGACCAGTTGCTGGACGAAGCCGAGGGCGTAGCGCAGCGCGTGCG
GGACACGTTGCGCGCCTTGGATGACATGCTCAATACGCATGAGGCCGAGGTAGACCGGCTCAGAGCCTAC
ATTCAAGCCGGGCGCGAGTTCCTGGACGAGAACCCCGAGGCCGGCGCGGCCAAGGCCGGCGTGATCGAGT
TCGACAAGCCGCGCGAACGCTTCGCGCGCAAGCTCGCCAACCTGGCAACCCTCATGGCGTCCCATGAAAT
GAGCGTCACTCAGATGAAGCTCACGCGGGCGCAGGCCGTGGACATGCTGGACCGCTTCTCTGAAACGGCA
TCCGTCCTGGTGCCCGTCTGGCGTCAGCACACCCTCGCGCTCATCACCACCAAGAACATGAATCCGGCAA
TGGTCGCCGAGGCGGCCAAAGCTCACCAGGCGCTCATGCGGAGCCTTTCGCAGAGCCTGGAAGGCATCAA
CCAATAACACGGCGGGAGAACCCTATGAACGCACTGAAAACGACGCACGACGCCAAGGCCCCTATCGTCG
CCTTTGACATGACCCCGGCAACCCTGCGCGAGCTGGGCTTGCAGGAAAGCGACGTGCCGGAAGTCCATGC
GGTCGCGCAGCGGATCGAGGTCGGCAGTCCGCAGACCGTTGCCGAGTTCGGCCGCGACGTGGCCGAGCAC
ACGTCCCGCTACGCCGATAGCCTGCTGGACCAGGTGCGCAACAGCGACCTGGACGAAGCAGGCGAGAAAC
TGACCCAGGTTGTCGCCAAGGCCCGTTCCCTGAACGTCGGCCCTTTGTCCGACAACCGTTCCCGCCTGCC
CCTGATTGGCCCGCTGATCGACCGCTCCCGCGTCCGTTCGACGGGCTTCATGGCGCGCTTCGACACGACC
CGCGAGCAGATCGAACACCTGGTCAGCGAAGTGCAGACCACCCAGCAAGGCATCGCGCAGCGCAATGCCT
CGCTCGACGAAATGTTCGCAGCCGTGCGCGAGGAACACCGCCTTCTTGGCGTCCACATCGCGGCCGGCAA
GGTCCGCCTTGCCGAGCTGCGCGAGCAGGCCGAGGGTCTGCGCGGCAATGTCGGGAACGACCCTGGCCGC
GTGCAGGAGCTGGCCGACCTCGATGCGATGGTTGCCAACCTGGACAAGCGCATCGGCGACCTGATCGCCT
TGCAACATTCGGCCATGCAGAGCCTGCCGACCATCCGCATGATCCAGGCCAACAACCAGATGCTGGTCGA
TAAATTCCACACCATCCGCGAAATCACCGTGCCGGCGTGGAAGCGGCAATTCATGCTGGCCTTGAGCCTC
AACGAGCAGAAGAACGCCGTCGAACTGGCCACGGCCATCGACGACACCACCAACGACCTGATGAAGCGCA
ATGCGGCCCTGCTGCATCGCACGTCCGTCGAAACGGCGAAGGAGAACCAACGCCTGGTGATCGACGTGGA
CACGCTCAAGCAGGTTCAGACGACGCTCATCAAGACCGTCGAGGACGTTATTCGCATCCAGCAGGAAGGC
GTGCAGAAGCGCAAGGATGCCGAGAAGCAGATCGCCGCAATGCGTGGCGATCTTCAAGCCAAGCTGACCC
GCCAGCCCGTGCGCGAGCTGGCCCAACAGGAGTCCGTATGAATGCCACAAACACCGATGTTTTCGCCCAG
GTAGGCGGCCTGGAGGCCCGAGGCGCGAAGATGAAGAAGCGGGGCACCCGCTTCCTCATCGCGGCGCTGG
CAGTCCTTGCCATTGCCGGGATCGGGGCAGTAACGGGATGGGCGATCAGCCCGAGCGCGACGCCCGGAAG
CATTGACGTGCCGCAGGTGCTGGCATCGACATTCAGCGACCAGGTGCCGGGCAGTGAGGGCGGCGGCCTG
GGTGGCGGCCTGCCCTTCACTTCGGCCGTCGGGGCATTCACGGACTTCATGGCGGGGCCGGCAATTTTTA
CCTTGGGCATTCTTGGCATAGTGGTCGCGGGTGCCGTGCTCGTGTTCGGGGGTGAGTTCTGCGGGTTCGT
GCGATCCGTCTGCATGATGGTGATAGCCGTCAGCATGATTTTCGTGTCGTCGAACTTGGTGAAGGGCATT
CTCGGCGGCGATCACGACGCCGGCCCTGCGGAGCCTTCGCCGCGTGCGCGATTCATGGCGGCCGTGGAGG
CCAAGGATTTCGCGCGAGTGCAAGAGCTGATCGAGGCGCGTGGAGCCAAGTCGGCGGCTGATTATGTCCT
TGCGCAGCTCGCCGTGGCCGAAGGTCTGGACCGCAAGCCTGGTGCGCGCGTCGTGGTCGGGAAAGCGGCG
GGCAGCATGGCAATGCCGCCTGCGGCGCTGGGTTTTACGCCAAGGGGAGAAGCGGCATACGCCATCGAGC
GGTCAGCCTATGGTGAGCCGAGGTCCAGCATTGCGAAGCAGTACCAGCAGGAATGGAACCGGAAGGCGGC
GACCTGGTGGGCGATGGCCGGTGTGGCCGGCATCATCGGCGCGATCCTGGCGGCGGCGGCAACCGGCTTT
GTTGGGCTGGCAGTGTCGATCCGCAACCGAGTGAAGCGCGTGCGCGACCT
Features (pLannotate 1.2.2; 24 found; start..end, strand, type, name):
     49..80      -  terminator     tonB terminator: bidirectional E. coli tonB-P14 transcription terminator
    144..177     -  protein_bind   FRT (minimal): supports FLP-mediated excision but not integration (Turan and Bode, 2011) FLP recombinase from the Saccharomyces cerevisiae 2μ plasmid
    201..222     +  misc_feature   MCS (fragment): pUC18/19 multiple cloning site
    271..358     +  CDS            lacI (fragment): lac repressor; lacI; The lac repressor binds to the lac operator to inhibit transcription in E. coli. This inhibition can be relieved by adding lactose or isopropyl-β-D-thiogalactopyranoside (IPTG).
    371..392     +  protein_bind   CAP binding site: CAP binding activates transcription in the presence of cAMP. E. coli catabolite activator protein
    407..437     +  promoter       lac promoter: promoter for the E. coli lac operon
    441..463     +  protein_bind   lac operator (fragment): The lac repressor binds to the lac operator to inhibit transcription in E. coli. This inhibition can be relieved by adding lactose or isopropyl-β-D-thiogalactopyranoside (IPTG). lac repressor encoded by lacI
    497..1171    +  CDS            mRFP1: mRFP1 is a basic (constitutively fluorescent) red fluorescent protein published in 2002, derived from Discosoma sp.. It is reported to be a somewhat slowly-maturing monomer with low acid sensitivity.
   1219..1290    +  terminator     rrnB T1 terminator: transcription terminator T1 from the E. coli rrnB gene
   1306..1333    +  terminator     T7Te terminator: phage T7 early transcription terminator
   5300..5357    +  terminator     his operon terminator: This putative transcriptin terminator from the E. coli his operon has a 2-bp deletion introduced during synthesis. Its efficiency has not been determined.
   5552..6140    -  rep_origin     ori: high-copy-number ColE1/pMB1/pBR322/pUC origin of replication
   6323..6417    -  terminator     lambda t0 terminator: transcription terminator from phage lambda
   6442..6528    -  terminator     rrnB T1 terminator: Escherichia coli rrnB; transcription terminator T1 from the E. coli rrnB gene
   6546..7340    -  CDS            KanR: aminoglycoside phosphotransferase; aphA-3; confers resistance to kanamycin
   7439..8095    -  CDS            cat: CAT_ECOLX - Experimental evidence at protein level: Swiss-Prot protein existence level 1. This enzyme is an effector of chloramphenicol resistance in bacteria. From Escherichia coli. This protein is used as a marker in many commonly used cloning vectors, such as pACYC184.
   8096..8193    -  promoter       cat promoter: promoter of the E. coli cat gene encoding chloramphenicol acetyltransferase
   8279..8322    -  terminator     bacterial terminator: putative bacterial transcription terminator
   8338..8359    -  misc_feature   MCS (fragment): pUC18/19 multiple cloning site
   8377..8424    -  protein_bind   FRT: FLP-mediated recombination occurs in the 8-bp core sequence TCTAGAAA (Turan and Bode, 2011). FLP recombinase from the Saccharomyces cerevisiae 2μ plasmid
   8516..8538    +  RBS            RBS: efficient ribosome binding site from bacteriophage T7 gene 10 (Olins and Rangwala, 1989)
   8556..9314    +  CDS            klaA: KLAA_ECOLX - Also known as kilA. Protein predicted: Swiss-Prot protein existence level 4. Belongs to the kla operon, which is associated with cryptic tellurite resistance, and IncW plasmid fertility inhibition. From Escherichia coli.
   9335..10468   +  CDS            klaB: KLAB_ECOLX - Also known as telA. Protein inferred from homology: Swiss-Prot protein existence level 3. Belongs to the kla operon, which is associated with cryptic tellurite resistance, and IncW plasmid fertility inhibition. From Escherichia coli.
  10468..28      +  CDS            klaC (across the origin): KLAC_ECOLX - Also known as telB. Protein predicted: Swiss-Prot protein existence level 4. Belongs to the kla operon, which is associated with cryptic tellurite resistance, and IncW plasmid fertility inhibition. From Escherichia coli.
