[The description below was written by a language model from this plasmid's Addgene catalogue record and pLannotate feature annotations shown in this document.]
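Description:
pMB2-A-TelR is a Level 2 Modular Cloning (MoClo) destination plasmid adapted for Acinetobacter baumannii and related to, though not part of, the AspFlex toolkit. It is built on the pTU2-A-RFP / pSB1C3 backbone, and the sequenced record is about 11.4 kb. It is a high-copy shuttle vector. Replication in E. coli relies on a ColE1/pUC-type origin. According to the catalogue, replication elements for Acinetobacter species were inserted at the PstI site. The feature table does not annotate these elements, but a large unannotated stretch of roughly 4 kb downstream of the mRFP1 cassette may contain them.

The recorded insert is an mRFP1 cassette. It is driven by the lac promoter with its CAP binding site and a partial lac operator, and it is followed by the rrnB T1 and T7Te terminators. The catalogue lists mRFP1 as the selectable marker. In MoClo destination vectors such a cassette usually serves as a visual dropout marker, so that colonies carrying a successful assembly lose the red colour, although the record does not say this explicitly.

Kanamycin resistance (aphA-3 type KanR) is the listed selection in E. coli. The annotation also shows a chloramphenicol acetyltransferase gene with its own promoter, presumably carried over from the parental backbone. The distinguishing addition is a tellurite resistance cassette taken from pMO130-TelR and inserted at the XbaI site. It comprises the kla operon genes klaA (kilA), klaB (telA) and klaC (telB), preceded by a T7 gene 10 ribosome binding site. FRT sites lie near both ends of this cassette, so FLP recombinase might act on them, but the record does not describe such a use. Tellurite selection allows the plasmid to be maintained in multidrug-resistant A. baumannii strains, where conventional antibiotic markers are ineffective. This supports the assembly and expression of multi-gene constructs for studying gene expression and regulation in those strains.
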