Addgene plasmid #204987: pMB2-A-TelR
Purpose: Level 2 MoClo plasmid for A. baumannii with additional Tellurite resistance cassette for multi-drug resistance strains
Depositing lab: Veronica Godoy-Carter. Depositing organization: Northeastern University. Publication: AspFlex: Molecular Tools to Study Gene Expression and Regulation in Acinetobacter baumannii. Brychcy M, Kokodynski A, Lloyd D, Godoy VG. ACS Synth Biol. 2023 Aug 16. doi: 10.1021/acssynbio.3c00167. PubMed 37587063.
Backbone
  Vector backbone: pTU2-A-RFP / pSB1C3
  Backbone manufacturer: Paul Freemont Lab / iGem (Addgene plasmid # 72958)
  Vector type: Bacterial Expression, Synthetic Biology
  Selectable markers: mRFP1
Growth in bacteria
  Bacterial resistance: Kanamycin, 50 μg/mL
  Growth temperature: 37°C
  Growth strain: DH5alpha
  Growth instructions: Use Tellurite for selection in A. baumannii
  Copy number: High Copy
Gene/Insert
  Gene/Insert name: mRFP1
  Species: Synthetic
  Mutation: Added replications elements for Acinetobacter species into the PstI site and Tellurite resistance cassette into XbaI site
  Cloning method: Restriction Enzyme; 5′ cloning site Unknown (unknown if destroyed); 3′ cloning site Unknown (unknown if destroyed)
Resource information
  A portion of this plasmid was derived from a plasmid made by: Original base plasmid was received from Addgene, Tellurite resistance cassette from pMO130-TelR (50799)
Terms and licenses: Academic/Nonprofit Terms; Industry Terms: Not Available to Industry
Depositor comments: This plasmid is related to, but is not included with, the AspFlex Kit (Addgene #1000000217: https://www.addgene.org/kits/godoy-carter-aspflex/)
How to cite: pMB2-A-TelR was a gift from Veronica Godoy-Carter (Addgene plasmid # 204987 ; http://n2t.net/addgene:204987 ; RRID:Addgene_204987)
